Addgene plasmid #123469: pMK-PatpB (PEP functional NEP disabled)
Purpose: MoChlo kit
Depositing lab: Scott Lenaghan & C. Neal Stewart. Depositing organization: University of Tennessee Institute of Agriculture. Publication: MoChlo: A versatile modular cloning toolbox for chloroplast biotechnology. Occhialini A, Piatek A, Pfotenhauer AC, Frazier TP, Stewart CN, Lenaghan S. Plant Physiol. 2019 Jan 24. pii: pp.18.01220. doi: 10.1104/pp.18.01220. PubMed 30679266.
Backbone
  Vector backbone: pMK-RQ
  Vector type: Synthetic Biology
Growth in bacteria
  Bacterial resistance: Kanamycin, 50 μg/mL
  Growth temperature: 37°C
  Growth strain: Top10
  Copy number: High Copy
Gene/Insert
  Gene/Insert name: PatpB (PEP functional NEP disabled)
  Cloning method: Restriction Enzyme; 5′ cloning site Unknown (unknown if destroyed)
Terms and licenses: Academic/Nonprofit Terms; Industry Terms: Not Available to Industry
Depositor comments: All inserts have been produced by gene synthesis and cloned in the indicated backbone vector. The insert is a chloroplast promoter designed for Golden-Gate cloning. The Original Material was developed in the performance of research that was funded by Grant Nos. ARPA-E: DE-AR000660 & DARPA: D17AC00016.
How to cite: pMK-PatpB (PEP functional NEP disabled) was a gift from Scott Lenaghan & C. Neal Stewart (Addgene plasmid # 123469 ; http://n2t.net/addgene:123469 ; RRID:Addgene_123469)
