[The description below was written by a language model from this plasmid's Addgene catalogue record and pLannotate feature annotations shown in this document.]
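Description:
pMK-PatpB (PEP functional NEP disabled) is a small (about 2.4 kb) synthetic-biology part plasmid from the MoChlo modular cloning toolbox for chloroplast engineering. It is built on the pMK-RQ gene-synthesis backbone and is maintained in E. coli as a high-copy plasmid through a ColE1/pUC-type origin. Selection is with kanamycin: the feature table shows an aminoglycoside phosphotransferase (NeoR/KanR) coding sequence driven by the AmpR (bla) promoter. The remaining annotated elements are short backbone remnants, namely fragments of an M13 origin, lacZα, lacI and an RSF origin, plus a T7 promoter. None of these appears to serve a purpose in the design.

The payload is a chemically synthesised chloroplast promoter, PatpB, formatted as a Golden Gate-compatible part. The automated annotation does not recognise the insert. It probably lies in the unannotated stretch after the T7 promoter, but the record does not give its coordinates, its source species, or the Type IIS enzyme and overhangs used. The atpB gene encodes the β subunit of the plastid ATP synthase, and plastid genes can be transcribed by two polymerases: the bacterial-type plastid-encoded polymerase (PEP) and the phage-type nucleus-encoded polymerase (NEP). As the name indicates, this variant keeps the PEP-dependent promoter activity, while the NEP-dependent element has been disabled. How that was done is not stated.

The plasmid serves as a promoter module for assembling chloroplast transformation cassettes, in which transgene expression would depend on PEP alone. It also allows comparison with other promoter variants in the kit.
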