Features (pLannotate 1.2.2; 8 found; start..end, strand, type, name):
      3..134     -  rep_origin     M13 ori (fragment): M13 bacteriophage origin of replication; arrow indicates direction of (+) strand synthesis
    155..311     -  CDS            lacZα (fragment): LacZα fragment of β-galactosidase; lacZ fragment
    320..338     +  promoter       T7 promoter: promoter for bacteriophage T7 RNA polymerase
    499..546     -  CDS            lacI (fragment): lac repressor; lacI; The lac repressor binds to the lac operator to inhibit transcription in E. coli. This inhibition can be relieved by adding lactose or isopropyl-β-D-thiogalactopyranoside (IPTG).
    583..623     -  rep_origin     RSF ori (fragment): Plasmids containing the RSF 1030 origin of replication can be propagated in E. coli cells that contain additional plasmids with compatible origins.
    701..1289    -  rep_origin     ori: high-copy-number ColE1/pMB1/pBR322/pUC origin of replication
   1463..2257    -  CDS            NeoR/KanR: aminoglycoside phosphotransferase confers resistance to neomycin, kanamycin, and G418 (Geneticin®)
   2258..2362    -  promoter       AmpR promoter: bla
>Addgene plasmid #123469 | pMK-PatpB (PEP functional NEP disabled) | addgene full sequence | sequence record 247659 | Addgene NGS Result
CTAAATTGTAAGCGTTAATATTTTGTTAAAATTCGCGTTAAATTTTTGTTAAATCAGCTCATTTTTTAAC
CAATAGGCCGAAATCGGCAAAATCCCTTATAAATCAAAAGAATAGACCGAGATAGGGTTGAGTGGCCGCT
ACAGGGCGCTCCCATTCGCCATTCAGGCTGCGCAACTGTTGGGAAGGGCGTTTCGGTGCGGGCCTCTTCG
CTATTACGCCAGCTGGCGAAAGGGGGATGTGCTGCAAGGCGATTAAGTTGGGTAACGCCAGGGTTTTCCC
AGTCACGACGTTGTAAAACGACGGCCAGTGAGCGCGACGTAATACGACTCACTATAGGGCGAATTGAAGG
AAGGCCGTCAAGGCCGCATCAACGAGCTCGGTCTCAGGAGAATAAAGTTCAGGTTCGAATTCCATAGAAT
AGATAATATGGATGGGATTGTCTATAATGATAGACAATACTTGAGACCGGTACCCTCTGGGCCTCATGGG
CCTTCCTTTCACTGCCCGCTTTCCAGTCGGGAAACCTGTCGTGCCAGCTGCATTAACATGGTCATAGCTG
TTTCCTTGCGTATTGGGCGCTCTCCGCTTCCTCGCTCACTGACTCGCTGCGCTCGGTCGTTCGGGTAAAG
CCTGGGGTGCCTAATGAGCAAAAGGCCAGCAAAAGGCCAGGAACCGTAAAAAGGCCGCGTTGCTGGCGTT
TTTCCATAGGCTCCGCCCCCCTGACGAGCATCACAAAAATCGACGCTCAAGTCAGAGGTGGCGAAACCCG
ACAGGACTATAAAGATACCAGGCGTTTCCCCCTGGAAGCTCCCTCGTGCGCTCTCCTGTTCCGACCCTGC
CGCTTACCGGATACCTGTCCGCCTTTCTCCCTTCGGGAAGCGTGGCGCTTTCTCATAGCTCACGCTGTAG
GTATCTCAGTTCGGTGTAGGTCGTTCGCTCCAAGCTGGGCTGTGTGCACGAACCCCCCGTTCAGCCCGAC
CGCTGCGCCTTATCCGGTAACTATCGTCTTGAGTCCAACCCGGTAAGACACGACTTATCGCCACTGGCAG
CAGCCACTGGTAACAGGATTAGCAGAGCGAGGTATGTAGGCGGTGCTACAGAGTTCTTGAAGTGGTGGCC
TAACTACGGCTACACTAGAAGAACAGTATTTGGTATCTGCGCTCTGCTGAAGCCAGTTACCTTCGGAAAA
AGAGTTGGTAGCTCTTGATCCGGCAAACAAACCACCGCTGGTAGCGGTGGTTTTTTTGTTTGCAAGCAGC
AGATTACGCGCAGAAAAAAAGGATCTCAAGAAGATCCTTTGATCTTTTCTACGGGGTCTGACGCTCAGTG
GAACGAAAACTCACGTTAAGGGATTTTGGTCATGAGATTATCAAAAAGGATCTTCACCTAGATCCTTTTA
AATTAAAAATGAAGTTTTAAATCAATCTAAAGTATATATGAGTAAACTTGGTCTGACAGTTATTAGAAAA
ATTCATCCAGCAGACGATAAAACGCAATACGCTGGCTATCCGGTGCCGCAATGCCATACAGCACCAGAAA
ACGATCCGCCCATTCGCCGCCCAGTTCTTCCGCAATATCACGGGTGGCCAGCGCAATATCCTGATAACGA
TCCGCCACGCCCAGACGGCCGCAATCAATAAAGCCGCTAAAACGGCCATTTTCCACCATAATGTTCGGCA
GGCACGCATCACCATGGGTCACCACCAGATCTTCGCCATCCGGCATGCTCGCTTTCAGACGCGCAAACAG
CTCTGCCGGTGCCAGGCCCTGATGTTCTTCATCCAGATCATCCTGATCCACCAGGCCCGCTTCCATACGG
GTACGCGCACGTTCAATACGATGTTTCGCCTGATGATCAAACGGACAGGTCGCCGGGTCCAGGGTATGCA
GACGACGCATGGCATCCGCCATAATGCTCACTTTTTCTGCCGGCGCCAGATGGCTAGACAGCAGATCCTG
ACCCGGCACTTCGCCCAGCAGCAGCCAATCACGGCCCGCTTCGGTCACCACATCCAGCACCGCCGCACAC
GGAACACCGGTGGTGGCCAGCCAGCTCAGACGCGCCGCTTCATCCTGCAGCTCGTTCAGCGCACCGCTCA
GATCGGTTTTCACAAACAGCACCGGACGACCCTGCGCGCTCAGACGAAACACCGCCGCATCAGAGCAGCC
AATGGTCTGCTGCGCCCAATCATAGCCAAACAGACGTTCCACCCACGCTGCCGGGCTACCCGCATGCAGG
CCATCCTGTTCAATCATACTCTTCCTTTTTCAATATTATTGAAGCATTTATCAGGGTTATTGTCTCATGA
GCGGATACATATTTGAATGTATTTAGAAAAATAAACAAATAGGGGTTCCGCGCACATTTCCCCGAAAAGT
GCCAC
