>Addgene plasmid #123469 | pMK-PatpB (PEP functional NEP disabled) | depositor partial sequence | sequence record 235561 | PatpB (PEP functional NEP disabled)
AATAAAGTTCAGGTTCGAATTCCATAGAATAGATAATATGGATGGGATTGTCTATAATGATAGACAA
